Addgene plasmid #19996: pcDNA3-FLAG-Rheb
Depositing lab: Fuyuhiko Tamanoi. Publication: Point mutations in TOR confer Rheb-independent growth in fission yeast and nutrient-independent mammalian TOR signaling in mammalian cells. Urano J, Sato T, Matsuo T, Otsubo Y, Yamamoto M, Tamanoi F. Proc Natl Acad Sci U S A. 2007 Feb 27. 104(9):3514-9. 10.1073/pnas.0608510104 PubMed 17360675.
Backbone
  Vector backbone: pcDNA3
  Backbone manufacturer: Invitrogen
  Backbone size w/o insert (bp): 5400
  Vector type: Mammalian Expression
Growth in bacteria
  Bacterial resistance: Ampicillin, 100 μg/mL
  Growth temperature: 37°C
  Growth strain: DH5alpha
  Copy number: High Copy
Gene/Insert
  Gene/Insert name: Ras homolog enriched in brain 1 (alt names: Rheb; RHEB2; MGC111559; RHEB)
  Species: H. sapiens (human)
  Insert size (bp): 600
  Entrez Gene: RHEB (a.k.a. RHEB2)
  Tag / fusion protein: FLAG (N terminal on insert)
  Cloning method: Restriction Enzyme; 5′ cloning site EcoRI (not destroyed); 3′ cloning site NotI (not destroyed)
  Sequencing primers: 5′ T7; 3′ SP6
Terms and licenses: Academic/Nonprofit Terms; Industry Terms: Not Available to Industry
How to cite: pcDNA3-FLAG-Rheb was a gift from Fuyuhiko Tamanoi (Addgene plasmid # 19996 ; http://n2t.net/addgene:19996 ; RRID:Addgene_19996)
