[The description below was written by a language model from this plasmid's Addgene catalogue record and pLannotate feature annotations shown in this document.]
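Description:
pcDNA3-FLAG-Rheb is a mammalian expression plasmid built on the Invitrogen pcDNA3 backbone, carrying human RHEB (Ras homolog enriched in brain, also called RHEB2) with an N-terminal FLAG epitope tag. The sequenced record is about 6.0 kb, consistent with a roughly 5.4 kb backbone plus a roughly 600 bp insert placed between the EcoRI and NotI sites, both of which were preserved. In bacteria the plasmid replicates from a high-copy ColE1/pUC-type origin and is selected with ampicillin through the β-lactamase gene and its native promoter. An f1 origin is also present, which allows single-stranded DNA production.

Expression of the payload is driven by the human cytomegalovirus immediate early enhancer and promoter, and transcripts are terminated by the bovine growth hormone polyadenylation signal. The FLAG coding sequence lies immediately upstream of, and contiguous with, the RHEB open reading frame, so the protein can be detected or immunoprecipitated with anti-FLAG antibodies. T7 and SP6 promoters flank the insert and serve as sequencing primer sites and as potential in vitro transcription start points. A separate cassette, made up of the SV40 early promoter, the neomycin phosphotransferase gene and the SV40 poly(A) signal, permits G418 selection of stably transfected mammalian cells. Short annotated fragments, such as the HIV-1 LTR, ble, lacI and bom hits, appear to be backbone remnants or annotation artefacts rather than functional elements.

Rheb is a small GTPase that activates mTORC1 and thereby promotes phosphorylation of S6K1 and 4E-BP1. The construct is suited to overexpressing tagged Rheb in mammalian cells, and the associated publication concerns Rheb dependence and nutrient dependence of TOR signalling.
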