Features (pLannotate 1.2.2; 22 found; start..end, strand, type, name):
     28..80      -  misc_feature   bom (fragment): basis of mobility region from pBR322
    235..614     +  enhancer       CMV enhancer: human cytomegalovirus immediate early enhancer
    615..818     +  promoter       CMV promoter: human cytomegalovirus (CMV) immediate early promoter
    814..847     +  LTR            5' LTR (truncated) (fragment): truncated 5' long terminal repeat (LTR) from HIV-1
    863..881     +  promoter       T7 promoter: promoter for bacteriophage T7 RNA polymerase
    950..973     +  CDS            FLAG: FLAG® epitope tag, followed by an enterokinase cleavage site
    974..1522    +  CDS            RHEB: RHEB_HUMAN - Also known as RHEB2. Experimental evidence at protein level: Swiss-Prot protein existence level 1. Activates the protein kinase activity of mTORC1, and thereby plays a role in the regulation of apoptosis. Stimulates the phosphorylation of S6K1 and EIF4EBP1 through activation of mTORC1 signaling. Has low intrinsic GTPase activity. From Homo sapiens (Human).
   1560..1578    -  promoter       SP6 promoter: promoter for bacteriophage SP6 RNA polymerase
   1604..1828    +  polyA_signal   bGH poly(A) signal: bovine growth hormone polyadenylation signal
   1832..1853    +  promoter       SV40 promoter (fragment): SV40 enhancer and early promoter
   1874..2302    +  rep_origin     f1 ori (sequence partly withheld): f1 bacteriophage origin of replication; arrow indicates direction of (+) strand synthesis
   2316..2645    +  promoter       SV40 promoter: SV40 enhancer and early promoter
   2712..3503    +  CDS            neo: KKA2_KLEPN - Also known as kan, nptII. Experimental evidence at protein level: Swiss-Prot protein existence level 1. Resistance to kanamycin, neomycin, paromomycin, ribostamycin, butirosin and gentamicin B. From Klebsiella pneumoniae.
   3527..3685    +  CDS            ble (fragment): BLE_KLEPN - Experimental evidence at protein level: Swiss-Prot protein existence level 1. Binding protein with a strong affinity to the bleomycin family of antibiotics. Binds to CL990; an antimitotic-antibiotic compound. From Klebsiella pneumoniae.
   3680..3801    +  polyA_signal   SV40 poly(A) signal: SV40 polyadenylation signal
   3874..3890    -  protein_bind   lac operator: The lac repressor binds to the lac operator to inhibit transcription in E. coli. This inhibition can be relieved by adding lactose or isopropyl-β-D-thiogalactopyranoside (IPTG). lac repressor encoded by lacI
   3898..3928    -  promoter       lac promoter: promoter for the E. coli lac operon
   3943..3964    -  protein_bind   CAP binding site: CAP binding activates transcription in the presence of cAMP. E. coli catabolite activator protein
   3977..4069    -  CDS            lacI (fragment): lac repressor; lacI; The lac repressor binds to the lac operator to inhibit transcription in E. coli. This inhibition can be relieved by adding lactose or isopropyl-β-D-thiogalactopyranoside (IPTG).
   4252..4840    -  rep_origin     ori: high-copy-number ColE1/pMB1/pBR322/pUC origin of replication
   5011..5871    -  CDS            AmpR: β-lactamase; bla; confers resistance to ampicillin, carbenicillin, and related antibiotics
   5872..5976    -  promoter       AmpR promoter: bla
>Addgene plasmid #19996 | pcDNA3-FLAG-Rheb | addgene full sequence | sequence record 214705 | Addgene NGS Result
GACGGATCGGGAGATCTCCCGATCCCCTATGGTGCACTCTCAGTACAATCTGCTCTGATGCCGCATAGTT
AAGCCAGTATCTGCTCCCTGCTTGTGTGTTGGAGGTCGCTGAGTAGTGCGCGAGCAAAATTTAAGCTACA
ACAAGGCAAGGCTTGACCGACAATTGCATGAAGAATCTGCTTAGGGTTAGGCGTTTTGCGCTGCTTCGCG
ATGTACGGGCCAGATATACGCGTTGACATTGATTATTGACTAGTTATTAATAGTAATCAATTACGGGGTC
ATTAGTTCATAGCCCATATATGGAGTTCCGCGTTACATAACTTACGGTAAATGGCCCGCCTGGCTGACCG
CCCAACGACCCCCGCCCATTGACGTCAATAATGACGTATGTTCCCATAGTAACGCCAATAGGGACTTTCC
ATTGACGTCAATGGGTGGAGTATTTACGGTAAACTGCCCACTTGGCAGTACATCAAGTGTATCATATGCC
AAGTACGCCCCCTATTGACGTCAATGACGGTAAATGGCCCGCCTGGCATTATGCCCAGTACATGACCTTA
TGGGACTTTCCTACTTGGCAGTACATCTACGTATTAGTCATCGCTATTACCATGGTGATGCGGTTTTGGC
AGTACATCAATGGGCGTGGATAGCGGTTTGACTCACGGGGATTTCCAAGTCTCCACCCCATTGACGTCAA
TGGGAGTTTGTTTTGGCACCAAAATCAACGGGACTTTCCAAAATGTCGTAACAACTCCGCCCCATTGACG
CAAATGGGCGGTAGGCGTGTACGGTGGGAGGTCTATATAAGCAGAGCTCTCTGGCTAACTAGAGAACCCA
CTGCTTACTGGCTTATCGAAATTAATACGACTCACTATAGGGAGACCCAAGCTTGGTACCGAGCTCGGAT
CCACTAGTAACGGCCGCCAGTGTGCTGGAATTCACCATGGATTACAAGGATGACGATGACAAGCCGCAGT
CCAAGTCCCGGAAGATCGCGATCCTGGGCTACCGGTCTGTGGGGAAATCCTCATTGACGATTCAATTTGT
TGAAGGCCAATTTGTGGACTCCTACGATCCAACCATAGAAAACACTTTTACAAAGTTGATCACAGTAAAT
GGACAAGAATATCATCTTCAACTTGTAGACACAGCCGGGCAAGATGAATATTCTATCTTTCCTCAGACAT
ACTCCATAGATATTAATGGCTATATTCTTGTGTATTCTGTTACATCAATCAAAAGTTTTGAAGTGATTAA
AGTTATCCATGGCAAATTGTTGGATATGGTGGGGAAAGTACAAATACCTATTATGTTGGTTGGGAATAAG
AAAGACCTGCATATGGAAAGGGTGATCAGTTATGAAGAAGGGAAAGCTTTGGCAGAATCTTGGAATGCAG
CTTTTTTGGAATCTTCTGCTAAAGAAAATCAGACTGCTGTGGATGTTTTTCGAAGGATAATTTTGGAGGC
AGAAAAAATGGACGGGGCAGCTTCACAAGGCAAGTCTTCATGCTCGGTGATGTGAGCGGCCGCTCGAGCA
TGCATCTAGAGGGCCCTATTCTATAGTGTCACCTAAATGCTAGAGCTCGCTGATCAGCCTCGACTGTGCC
TTCTAGTTGCCAGCCATCTGTTGTTTGCCCCTCCCCCGTGCCTTCCTTGACCCTGGAAGGTGCCACTCCC
ACTGTCCTTTCCTAATAAAATGAGGAAATTGCATCGCATTGTCTGAGTAGGTGTCATTCTATTCTGGGGG
GTGGGGTGGGGCAGGACAGCAAGGGGGAGGATTGGGAAGACAATAGCAGGCATGCTGGGGATGCGGTGGG
CTCTATGGCTTCTGAGGCGGAAAGAACCAGCTGGGGCTCTAGGGGGTATCCCC
[124 nt withheld, positions 1874-1997]
C
[91 nt withheld, positions 1999-2089]
A
[49 nt withheld, positions 2091-2139]
CCTTTGACGTTGGAGTCCACGTTCTTT
[37 nt withheld, positions 2167-2203]
ACCCTATCTCGGTCTATTCTTTTGATTTATAAGGGATTTTGCCGATTTCGGCCTATTGGTTAAAAAATGA
GCTGATTTAACAAAAATTTAACGCGAATTAATTCTGTGGAATGTGTGTCAGTTAGGGTGTGGAAAGTCCC
CAGGCTCCCCAGCAGGCAGAAGTATGCAAAGCATGCATCTCAATTAGTCAGCAACCAGGTGTGGAAAGTC
CCCAGGCTCCCCAGCAGGCAGAAGTATGCAAAGCATGCATCTCAATTAGTCAGCAACCATAGTCCCGCCC
CTAACTCCGCCCATCCCGCCCCTAACTCCGCCCAGTTCCGCCCATTCTCCGCCCCATGGCTGACTAATTT
TTTTTATTTATGCAGAGGCCGAGGCCGCCTCTGCCTCTGAGCTATTCCAGAAGTAGTGAGGAGGCTTTTT
TGGAGGCCTAGGCTTTTGCAAAAAGCTCCCGGGAGCTTGTATATCCATTTTCGGATCTGATCAAGAGACA
GGATGAGGATCGTTTCGCATGATTGAACAAGATGGATTGCACGCAGGTTCTCCGGCCGCTTGGGTGGAGA
GGCTATTCGGCTATGACTGGGCACAACAGACAATCGGCTGCTCTGATGCCGCCGTGTTCCGGCTGTCAGC
GCAGGGGCGCCCGGTTCTTTTTGTCAAGACCGACCTGTCCGGTGCCCTGAATGAACTGCAGGACGAGGCA
GCGCGGCTATCGTGGCTGGCCACGACGGGCGTTCCTTGCGCAGCTGTGCTCGACGTTGTCACTGAAGCGG
GAAGGGACTGGCTGCTATTGGGCGAAGTGCCGGGGCAGGATCTCCTGTCATCTCACCTTGCTCCTGCCGA
GAAAGTATCCATCATGGCTGATGCAATGCGGCGGCTGCATACGCTTGATCCGGCTACCTGCCCATTCGAC
CACCAAGCGAAACATCGCATCGAGCGAGCACGTACTCGGATGGAAGCCGGTCTTGTCGATCAGGATGATC
TGGACGAAGAGCATCAGGGGCTCGCGCCAGCCGAACTGTTCGCCAGGCTCAAGGCGCGCATGCCCGACGG
CGAGGATCTCGTCGTGACCCATGGCGATGCCTGCTTGCCGAATATCATGGTGGAAAATGGCCGCTTTTCT
GGATTCATCGACTGTGGCCGGCTGGGTGTGGCGGACCGCTATCAGGACATAGCGTTGGCTACCCGTGATA
TTGCTGAAGAGCTTGGCGGCGAATGGGCTGACCGCTTCCTCGTGCTTTACGGTATCGCCGCTCCCGATTC
GCAGCGCATCGCCTTCTATCGCCTTCTTGACGAGTTCTTCTGAGCGGGACTCTGGGGTTCGAAATGACCG
ACCAAGCGACGCCCAACCTGCCATCACGAGATTTCGATTCCACCGCCGCCTTCTATGAAAGGTTGGGCTT
CGGAATCGTTTTCCGGGACGCCGGCTGGATGATCCTCCAGCGCGGGGATCTCATGCTGGAGTTCTTCGCC
CACCCCAACTTGTTTATTGCAGCTTATAATGGTTACAAATAAAGCAATAGCATCACAAATTTCACAAATA
AAGCATTTTTTTCACTGCATTCTAGTTGTGGTTTGTCCAAACTCATCAATGTATCTTATCATGTCTGTAT
ACCGTCGACCTCTAGCTAGAGCTTGGCGTAATCATGGTCATAGCTGTTTCCTGTGTGAAATTGTTATCCG
CTCACAATTCCACACAACATACGAGCCGGAAGCATAAAGTGTAAAGCCTGGGGTGCCTAATGAGTGAGCT
AACTCACATTAATTGCGTTGCGCTCACTGCCCGCTTTCCAGTCGGGAAACCTGTCGTGCCAGCTGCATTA
ATGAATCGGCCAACGCGCGGGGAGAGGCGGTTTGCGTATTGGGCGCTCTTCCGCTTCCTCGCTCACTGAC
TCGCTGCGCTCGGTCGTTCGGCTGCGGCGAGCGGTATCAGCTCACTCAAAGGCGGTAATACGGTTATCCA
CAGAATCAGGGGATAACGCAGGAAAGAACATGTGAGCAAAAGGCCAGCAAAAGGCCAGGAACCGTAAAAA
GGCCGCGTTGCTGGCGTTTTTCCATAGGCTCCGCCCCCCTGACGAGCATCACAAAAATCGACGCTCAAGT
CAGAGGTGGCGAAACCCGACAGGACTATAAAGATACCAGGCGTTTCCCCCTGGAAGCTCCCTCGTGCGCT
CTCCTGTTCCGACCCTGCCGCTTACCGGATACCTGTCCGCCTTTCTCCCTTCGGGAAGCGTGGCGCTTTC
TCATAGCTCACGCTGTAGGTATCTCAGTTCGGTGTAGGTCGTTCGCTCCAAGCTGGGCTGTGTGCACGAA
CCCCCCGTTCAGCCCGACCGCTGCGCCTTATCCGGTAACTATCGTCTTGAGTCCAACCCGGTAAGACACG
ACTTATCGCCACTGGCAGCAGCCACTGGTAACAGGATTAGCAGAGCGAGGTATGTAGGCGGTGCTACAGA
GTTCTTGAAGTGGTGGCCTAACTACGGCTACACTAGAAGAACAGTATTTGGTATCTGCGCTCTGCTGAAG
CCAGTTACCTTCGGAAAAAGAGTTGGTAGCTCTTGATCCGGCAAACAAACCACCGCTGGTAGCGGTGGTT
TTTTTGTTTGCAAGCAGCAGATTACGCGCAGAAAAAAAGGATCTCAAGAAGATCCTTTGATCTTTTCTAC
GGGGTCTGACGCTCAGTGGAACGAAAACTCACGTTAAGGGATTTTGGTCATGAGATTATCAAAAAGGATC
TTCACCTAGATCCTTTTAAATTAAAAATGAAGTTTTAAATCAATCTAAAGTATATATGAGTAAACTTGGT
CTGACAGTTACCAATGCTTAATCAGTGAGGCACCTATCTCAGCGATCTGTCTATTTCGTTCATCCATAGT
TGCCTGACTCCCCGTCGTGTAGATAACTACGATACGGGAGGGCTTACCATCTGGCCCCAGTGCTGCAATG
ATACCGCGAGACCCACGCTCACCGGCTCCAGATTTATCAGCAATAAACCAGCCAGCCGGAAGGGCCGAGC
GCAGAAGTGGTCCTGCAACTTTATCCGCCTCCATCCAGTCTATTAATTGTTGCCGGGAAGCTAGAGTAAG
TAGTTCGCCAGTTAATAGTTTGCGCAACGTTGTTGCCATTGCTACAGGCATCGTGGTGTCACGCTCGTCG
TTTGGTATGGCTTCATTCAGCTCCGGTTCCCAACGATCAAGGCGAGTTACATGATCCCCCATGTTGTGCA
AAAAAGCGGTTAGCTCCTTCGGTCCTCCGATCGTTGTCAGAAGTAAGTTGGCCGCAGTGTTATCACTCAT
GGTTATGGCAGCACTGCATAATTCTCTTACTGTCATGCCATCCGTAAGATGCTTTTCTGTGACTGGTGAG
TACTCAACCAAGTCATTCTGAGAATAGTGTATGCGGCGACCGAGTTGCTCTTGCCCGGCGTCAATACGGG
ATAATACCGCGCCACATAGCAGAACTTTAAAAGTGCTCATCATTGGAAAACGTTCTTCGGGGCGAAAACT
CTCAAGGATCTTACCGCTGTTGAGATCCAGTTCGATGTAACCCACTCGTGCACCCAACTGATCTTCAGCA
TCTTTTACTTTCACCAGCGTTTCTGGGTGAGCAAAAACAGGAAGGCAAAATGCCGCAAAAAAGGGAATAA
GGGCGACACGGAAATGTTGAATACTCATACTCTTCCTTTTTCAATATTATTGAAGCATTTATCAGGGTTA
TTGTCTCATGAGCGGATACATATTTGAATGTATTTAGAAAAATAAACAAATAGGGGTTCCGCGCACATTT
CCCCGAAAAGTGCCACCTGACGTC
