>Addgene plasmid #19996 | pcDNA3-FLAG-Rheb | addgene partial sequence | sequence record 25726 | 19996 with CMV-F
AGCTCTCTGGCTAACTAGAGAACCCACTGCTTACTGGCTTATCGAAATTAATACGACTCACTATAGGGAG
ACCCAAGCTTGGTACCGAGCTCGGATCCACTAGTAACGGCCGCCAGTGTGCTGGAATTCACCATGGATTA
CAAGGATGACGATGACAAGCCGCAGTCCAAGTCCCGGAAGATCGCGATCCTGGGCTACCGGTCTGTGGGG
AAATCCTCATTGACGATTCAATTTGTTGAAGGCCAATTTGTGGACTCCTACGATCCAACCATAGAAAACA
CTTTTACAAAGTTGATCACAGTAAATGGACAAGAATATCATCTTCAACTTGTAGACACAGCCGGGCAAGA
TGAATATTCTATCTTTCCTCAGACATACTCCATAGATATTAATGGCTATATTCTTGTGTATTCTGTTACA
TCAATCAAAAGTTTTGAAGTGATTAAAGTTATCCATGGCAAATTGTTGGATATGGTGGGGAAAGTACAAA
TACCTATTATGTTGGTTGGGAATAAGAAAGACCTGCATATGGAAAGGGTGATCAGTTATGAAGAAGGGAA
AGCTTTGGCAGAATCTTGGAATGCAGCTTTTTTGGAATCTTCTGCTAAAGAAAATCAGACTGCTGTGGAT
GNNTNNNNNNNNNNTNNTTTNNGNNNNNNAAAAAAANNNNGACGGGGNNNNNNNAGGNNGGNNNNNNNNN
NNNNNNCTCGGTGATGTGAGCGGCCCGCTCGAGCATGC
